>Addgene plasmid #220297 | GFP-Bcl-2-ΔBH1 | addgene full sequence | sequence record 436536 | Addgene NGS Result
CATGCATTAGTTATTAATAGTAATCAATTACGGGGTCATTAGTTCATAGCCCATATATGGAGTTCCGCGT
TACATAACTTACGGTAAATGGCCCGCCTGGCTGACCGCCCAACGACCCCCGCCCATTGACGTCAATAATG
ACGTATGTTCCCATAGTAACGCCAATAGGGACTTTCCATTGACGTCAATGGGTGGAGTATTTACGGTAAA
CTGCCCACTTGGCAGTACATCAAGTGTATCATATGCCAAGTACGCCCCCTATTGACGTCAATGACGGTAA
ATGGCCCGCCTGGCATTATGCCCAGTACATGACCTTATGGGACTTTCCTACTTGGCAGTACATCTACGTA
TTAGTCATCGCTATTACCATGGTGATGCGGTTTTGGCAGTACATCAATGGGCGTGGATAGCGGTTTGACT
CACGGGGATTTCCAAGTCTCCACCCCATTGACGTCAATGGGAGTTTGTTTTGGCACCAAAATCAACGGGA
CTTTCCAAAATGTCGTAACAACTCCGCCCCATTGACGCAAATGGGCGGTAGGCGTGTACGGTGGGAGGTC
TATATAAGCAGAGCTGGTTTAGTGAACCGTCAGATCCGCTAGCCGCCACCATGGTGAGCAAGGGCGAGGA
GCTGTTCACCGGGGTGGTGCCCATCCTGGTCGAGCTGGACGGCGACGTAAACGGCCACAAGTTCAGCGTG
TCCGGCGAGGGCGAGGGCGATGCCACCTACGGCAAGCTGACCCTGAAGTTCATCTGCACCACCGGCAAGC
TGCCCGTGCCCTGGCCCACCCTCGTGACCACCTTGACCTACGGCGTGCAGTGCTTCGCCCGCTACCCCGA
CCACATGAAGCAGCACGACTTCTTCAAGTCCGCCATGCCCGAAGGCTACGTCCAGGAGCGCACCATCTTC
TTCAAGGACGACGGCAACTACAAGACCCGCGCCGAGGTGAAGTTCGAGGGCGACACCCTGGTGAACCGCA
TCGAGCTGAAGGGCATCGACTTCAAGGAGGACGGCAACATCCTGGGGCACAAGCTGGAGTACAACTACAA
CAGCCACAAGGTCTATATCACCGCCGACAAGCAGAAGAACGGCATCAAGGTGAACTTCAAGACCCGCCAC
AACATCGAGGACGGCAGCGTGCAGCTCGCCGACCACTACCAGCAGAACACCCCCATCGGCGACGGCCCCG
TGCTGCTGCCCGACAACCACTACCTGAGCACCCAGTCCGCCCTGAGCAAAGACCCCAACGAGAAGCGCGA
TCACATGGTCCTGCTGGAGTTCGTGACCGCCGCCGGGATCACTCTCGGCATGGACGAGCTGTACAAGCTC
AGATCTATGGCGCACGCTGGGAGAACGGGGTACGATAACCGGGAGATAGTGATGAAGTACATCCATTATA
AGCTGTCGCAGAGGGGCTACGAGTGGGATGCGGGAGATGTGGGCGCCGCGCCCCCGGGGGCCGCCCCCGC
ACCGGGCATCTTCTCCTCCCAGCCCGGGCACACGCCCCATCCAGCCGCATCCCGCGACCCGGTCGCCAGG
ACCTCGCCGCTGCAGACCCCGGCTGCCCCCGGCGCCGCCGCGGGGCCTGCGCTCAGCCCGGTGCCACCTG
TGGTCCACCTGACCCTCCGCCAGGCCGGCGACGACTTCTCCCGCCGCTACCGCCGCGACTTCGCCGAGAT
GTCCAGCCAGCTGCACCTGACGCCCTTCACCGCGCGGGGACGCTTTGCCACGGTGGTGGAGGGGGTCATG
TGTGTGGAGAGCGTCAACCGGGAGATGTCGCCCCTGGTGGACAACATCGCCCTGTGGATGACTGAGTACC
TGAACCGGCACCTGCACACCTGGATCCAGGATAACGGAGGCTGGGATGCCTTTGTGGAACTGTACGGCCC
CAGCATGCGGCCTCTGTTTGATTTCTCCTGGCTGTCTCTGAAGACTCTGCTCAGTTTGGCCCTGGTGGGA
GCTTGCATCACCCTGGGTGCCTATCTGAGCCACAAGTGAGAATTCTGCAGTCGACGGTACCGCGGGCCCG
GGATCCACCGGATCTAGATAACTGATCATAATCAGCCATACCACATTTGTAGAGGTTTTACTTGCTTTAA
AAAACCTCCCACACCTCCCCCTGAACCTGAAACATAAAATGAATGCAATTGTTGTTGTTAACTTGTTTAT
TGCAGCTTATAATGGTTACAAATAAAGCAATAGCATCACAAATTTCACAAATAAAGCATTTTTTTCACTG
CATTCTAGTTGTGGTTTGTCCAAACTCATCAATGTATCTTAACGCGTAAATTGTAAGCGTTAATATTTTG
TTAAAATTCGCGTTAAATTTTTGTTAAATCAGCTCATTTTTTAACCAATAGGCCGAAATCGGCAAAATCC
CTTATAAATCAAAAGAATAGACCGAGATAGGGT
[37 nt withheld, positions 2414-2450]
AAAGAACGTGGACTCCAACGTCAAAGG
[49 nt withheld, positions 2478-2526]
T
[91 nt withheld, positions 2528-2618]
G
[124 nt withheld, positions 2620-2743]
CAGGTGGCACTTTTCGGGGAAATGTGCGCGGAACCCCTATTTGTTTATTTTTCTAAATACATTCAAATAT
GTATCCGCTCATGAGACAATAACCCTGATAAATGCTTCAATAATATTGAAAAAGGAAGAGTCCTGAGGCG
GAAAGAACCAGCTGTGGAATGTGTGTCAGTTAGGGTGTGGAAAGTCCCCAGGCTCCCCAGCAGGCAGAAG
TATGCAAAGCATGCATCTCAATTAGTCAGCAACCAGGTGTGGAAAGTCCCCAGGCTCCCCAGCAGGCAGA
AGTATGCAAAGCATGCATCTCAATTAGTCAGCAACCATAGTCCCGCCCCTAACTCCGCCCATCCCGCCCC
TAACTCCGCCCAGTTCCGCCCATTCTCCGCCCCATGGCTGACTAATTTTTTTTATTTATGCAGAGGCCGA
GGCCGCCTCGGCCTCTGAGCTATTCCAGAAGTAGTGAGGAGGCTTTTTTGGAGGCCTAGGCTTTTGCAAA
GATCGATCAAGAGACAGGATGAGGATCGTTTCGCATGATTGAACAAGATGGATTGCACGCAGGTTCTCCG
GCCGCTTGGGTGGAGAGGCTATTCGGCTATGACTGGGCACAACAGACAATCGGCTGCTCTGATGCCGCCG
TGTTCCGGCTGTCAGCGCAGGGGCGCCCGGTTCTTTTTGTCAAGACCGACCTGTCCGGTGCCCTGAATGA
ACTGCAAGACGAGGCAGCGCGGCTATCGTGGCTGGCCACGACGGGCGTTCCTTGCGCAGCTGTGCTCGAC
GTTGTCACTGAAGCGGGAAGGGACTGGCTGCTATTGGGCGAAGTGCCGGGGCAGGATCTCCTGTCATCTC
ACCTTGCTCCTGCCGAGAAAGTATCCATCATGGCTGATGCAATGCGGCGGCTGCATACGCTTGATCCGGC
TACCTGCCCATTCGACCACCAAGCGAAACATCGCATCGAGCGAGCACGTACTCGGATGGAAGCCGGTCTT
GTCGATCAGGATGATCTGGACGAAGAGCATCAGGGGCTCGCGCCAGCCGAACTGTTCGCCAGGCTCAAGG
CGAGCATGCCCGACGGCGAGGATCTCGTCGTGACCCATGGCGATGCCTGCTTGCCGAATATCATGGTGGA
AAATGGCCGCTTTTCTGGATTCATCGACTGTGGCCGGCTGGGTGTGGCGGACCGCTATCAGGACATAGCG
TTGGCTACCCGTGATATTGCTGAAGAGCTTGGCGGCGAATGGGCTGACCGCTTCCTCGTGCTTTACGGTA
TCGCCGCTCCCGATTCGCAGCGCATCGCCTTCTATCGCCTTCTTGACGAGTTCTTCTGAGCGGGACTCTG
GGGTTCGAAATGACCGACCAAGCGACGCCCAACCTGCCATCACGAGATTTCGATTCCACCGCCGCCTTCT
ATGAAAGGTTGGGCTTCGGAATCGTTTTCCGGGACGCCGGCTGGATGATCCTCCAGCGCGGGGATCTCAT
GCTGGAGTTCTTCGCCCACCCTAGGGGGAGGCTAACTGAAACACGGAAGGAGACAATACCGGAAGGAACC
CGCGCTATGACGGCAATAAAAAGACAGAATAAAACGCACGGTGTTGGGTCGTTTGTTCATAAACGCGGGG
TTCGGTCCCAGGGCTGGCACTCTGTCGATACCCCACCGAGACCCCATTGGGGCCAATACGCCCGCGTTTC
TTCCTTTTCCCCACCCCACCCCCCAAGTTCGGGTGAAGGCCCAGGGCTCGCAGCCAACGTCGGGGCGGCA
GGCCCTGCCATAGCCTCAGGTTACTCATATATACTTTAGATTGATTTAAAACTTCATTTTTAATTTAAAA
GGATCTAGGTGAAGATCCTTTTTGATAATCTCATGACCAAAATCCCTTAACGTGAGTTTTCGTTCCACTG
AGCGTCAGACCCCGTAGAAAAGATCAAAGGATCTTCTTGAGATCCTTTTTTTCTGCGCGTAATCTGCTGC
TTGCAAACAAAAAAACCACCGCTACCAGCGGTGGTTTGTTTGCCGGATCAAGAGCTACCAACTCTTTTTC
CGAAGGTAACTGGCTTCAGCAGAGCGCAGATACCAAATACTGTTCTTCTAGTGTAGCCGTAGTTAGGCCA
CCACTTCAAGAACTCTGTAGCACCGCCTACATACCTCGCTCTGCTAATCCTGTTACCAGTGGCTGCTGCC
AGTGGCGATAAGTCGTGTCTTACCGGGTTGGACTCAAGACGATAGTTACCGGATAAGGCGCAGCGGTCGG
GCTGAACGGGGGGTTCGTGCACACAGCCCAGCTTGGAGCGAACGACCTACACCGAACTGAGATACCTACA
GCGTGAGCTATGAGAAAGCGCCACGCTTCCCGAAGGGAGAAAGGCGGACAGGTATCCGGTAAGCGGCAGG
GTCGGAACAGGAGAGCGCACGAGGGAGCTTCCAGGGGGAAACGCCTGGTATCTTTATAGTCCTGTCGGGT
TTCGCCACCTCTGACTTGAGCGTCGATTTTTGTGATGCTCGTCAGGGGGGCGGAGCCTATGGAAAAACGC
CAGCAACGCGGCCTTTTTACGGTTCCTGGCCTTTTGCTGGCCTTTTGCTCACATGTTCTTTCCTGCGTTA
TCCCCTGATTCTGTGGATAACCGTATTACCGC
Features (pLannotate 1.2.2; 15 found; start..end, strand, type, name):
     68..371     +  enhancer       CMV enhancer: human cytomegalovirus immediate early enhancer
    372..575     +  promoter       CMV promoter: human cytomegalovirus (CMV) immediate early promoter
    611..1327    +  CDS            Emerald: Emerald is a basic (constitutively fluorescent) green fluorescent protein published in 1998, derived from Aequorea victoria. It is reported to be a very rapidly-maturing weak dimer.
   1337..1996    +  CDS            BCL2 (fragment): BCL2_HUMAN - Experimental evidence at protein level: Swiss-Prot protein existence level 1. Suppresses apoptosis in a variety of cell systems including factor-dependent lymphohematopoietic and neural cells. Regulates cell death by controlling the mitochondrial membrane permeability. Appears to function in a feedback loop system with caspases. Inhibits caspase activity either by preventing the release of cytochrome c from the mitochondria and/or by binding to the apoptosis-activating factor (APAF-1). May attenuate inflammation by impairing NLRP1-inflammasome activation, hence CASP1 activation an
   2000..2036    +  misc_feature   MCS (fragment): multiple cloning site
   2053..2137    +  CDS            large T antigen (fragment): large T antigen from SV40 (simian virus 40)
   2160..2281    +  polyA_signal   SV40 poly(A) signal: SV40 polyadenylation signal
   2315..2743    -  rep_origin     f1 ori (sequence partly withheld): f1 bacteriophage origin of replication; arrow indicates direction of (+) strand synthesis
   2770..2874    +  promoter       AmpR promoter: bla
   2876..3233    +  promoter       SV40 promoter: SV40 enhancer and early promoter
   3268..4062    +  CDS            NeoR/KanR: aminoglycoside phosphotransferase from Tn5; aph(3')-II (or nptII); confers resistance to neomycin, kanamycin, and G418 (Geneticin®)
   4083..4235    +  CDS            ble (fragment): BLE_KLEPN - Experimental evidence at protein level: Swiss-Prot protein existence level 1. Binding protein with a strong affinity to the bleomycin family of antibiotics. Binds to CL990; an antimitotic-antibiotic compound. From Klebsiella pneumoniae.
   4294..4341    +  polyA_signal   HSV TK poly(A) signal: herpes simplex virus thymidine kinase polyadenylation signal (Cole and Stacy, 1985)
   4432..4448    -  polyA_signal   bGH poly(A) signal (fragment): bovine growth hormone polyadenylation signal
   4670..5258    +  rep_origin     ori: high-copy-number ColE1/pMB1/pBR322/pUC origin of replication
