[The description below was written by a language model from this plasmid's Addgene catalogue record and pLannotate feature annotations shown in this document.]
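Description:
GFP-Bcl-2-ΔBH1 is a mammalian expression plasmid built on the pEMD-C1 backbone, a C1-style fusion vector in which Emerald GFP sits upstream of the cloning site so that inserts are expressed as N-terminally tagged proteins. The full sequence record is 5,365 nt, consistent with the listed backbone plus a 663 bp insert. In bacteria it replicates from a high-copy ColE1/pUC-type origin and is selected with kanamycin. The same Tn5 NeoR/KanR gene is placed behind tandem bacterial (bla) and SV40 early promoters and ends in an HSV TK polyadenylation signal, so it also provides G418 selection in mammalian cells. An f1 origin is present as well. Short annotated fragments of ble, SV40 large T antigen and a bGH poly(A) signal look like backbone remnants rather than functional units.

The expression cassette uses the human CMV immediate-early enhancer and promoter to drive the Emerald coding sequence, followed a few codons later by human BCL2 carrying a deletion of the BH1 domain, and it terminates at an SV40 poly(A) signal after residual multiple cloning site sequence. The insert was introduced by restriction cloning, though the record does not state the sites used. BCL2 is an anti-apoptotic regulator of mitochondrial membrane permeability, and BH1 is one of its conserved Bcl-2 homology domains. A fluorescently tagged domain-deletion mutant such as this one allows the protein's expression level and localisation to be followed in transfected cells and compared with other forms of the protein. The associated publication concerns degradation of BCL-2 by thalidomide derivatives acting through CRBN, which suggests the construct was used to test the contribution of the BH1 region in that setting, although the record itself states only mammalian expression of the tagged mutant.
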