Addgene plasmid #220297: GFP-Bcl-2-ΔBH1
Purpose: mammalian expression of Bcl-2-ΔBH1 tagged with GFP
Depositing lab: Xinlai Cheng. Depositing organization: Buchmann Institute for Molecular Life Sciences. Publication: Thalidomide derivatives degrade BCL-2 by reprogramming the binding surface of CRBN. Wang J, Heinz M, Han K, Shah VJ, Hasselbeck S, Schwalm MP, Rathore R, Hummer G, Zhou J, Dikic I, Cheng X. Cell Reports Physical Science, Volume 5, Issue 5, 101960 10.1016/j.xcrp.2024.101960.
Backbone
  Vector backbone: pEMD-C1
  Backbone size w/o insert (bp): 4702
  Vector type: Mammalian Expression
  Selectable markers: Neomycin (select with G418)
Growth in bacteria
  Bacterial resistance: Kanamycin, 50 μg/mL
  Growth temperature: 37°C
  Growth strain: DH5alpha
  Copy number: High Copy
Gene/Insert
  Gene/Insert name: Bcl2
  Species: H. sapiens (human)
  Insert size (bp): 663
  Mutation: BH1 deleted
  Entrez Gene: BCL2 (a.k.a. Bcl-2, PPP1R50)
  Promoter: CMV
  Tag / fusion protein: Emerald GFP (N terminal on backbone)
  Cloning method: Restriction Enzyme; 5′ cloning site unknown (unknown if destroyed)
Terms and licenses: Academic/Nonprofit Terms; Industry Terms: Not Available to Industry
How to cite: GFP-Bcl-2-ΔBH1 was a gift from Xinlai Cheng (Addgene plasmid # 220297 ; http://n2t.net/addgene:220297 ; RRID:Addgene_220297)
